Addgene plasmid #223904: HCT6_rAAV-eHGT_1141m-minBglobin-SYFP2-WPRE3-BGHpA
Purpose: Direct-expressing SYFP2 AAV virus
Depositing lab: Tanya Daigle & Allen Institute for Brain Science. Depositing organization: Allen Institute. Publication: Enhancer AAVs for targeting spinal motor neurons and descending motor pathways in rodents and macaque. Kussick E, Johansen N, Taskin N, Chowdhury A, Quinlan MA, Fraser A, Clark AG, Wynalda B, Martinez R, Groce EL, Reding M, Liang E, Shulga L, Huang C, Casper T, Clark M, Ho W, Gao Y, van Velthoven CTJ, Sobieski C, Ferrer R, Berg MR, Curtis BC, English C, Day JC, Fortuna MG, Donadio N, Newman D, Yao S, Chakka AB, Goldy J, Torkelson A, Guzman JB, Chakrabarty R, Nguy B, Guilford N, Pham TH, Wright V, Ronellenfitch K, Naidoo R, Kenney J, Williford A, Ramakrishnan C, Drinnenberg A, Gudsnuk K, Thyagarajan B, Smith KA, Dee N, Deisseroth K, Zeng H, Yao Z, Tasic B, Levi BP, Hodge R, Bakken TE, Lein ES, Ting JT, Daigle TL. Cell Rep. 2025 Jun 24;44(6):115730. doi: 10.1016/j.celrep.2025.115730. Epub 2025 May 21. PubMed 40403722.
Backbone
  Vector backbone: rAAV-minBglobin-SYFP2-WPRE3-BGHpA
  Backbone manufacturer: Allen Institute for Brain Science
  Backbone size w/o insert (bp): 4242
  Vector type: AAV
Growth in bacteria
  Bacterial resistance: Ampicillin, 100 μg/mL
  Growth temperature: 37°C
  Growth strain: NEB Stable
  Copy number: High Copy
Gene/Insert
  Gene/Insert name: SYFP2
  Species: Synthetic
  Insert size (bp): 720
  Mutation: N/A
  Promoter: minBglobin
  Cloning method: Gibson Cloning
  Sequencing primers: 5′ GAGTTATTGGTTATGAAGCCAAAC; 3′ CCTGGTCCATGTGGGATGCTG
Terms and licenses: Academic/Nonprofit Terms; Industry Terms: Not Available to Industry
How to cite: HCT6_rAAV-eHGT_1141m-minBglobin-SYFP2-WPRE3-BGHpA was a gift from Tanya Daigle & Allen Institute for Brain Science (Addgene plasmid # 223904 ; http://n2t.net/addgene:223904 ; RRID:Addgene_223904)
