[The description below was written by a language model from this plasmid's Addgene catalogue record and pLannotate feature annotations shown in this document.]
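Description:
HCT6_rAAV-eHGT_1141m-minBglobin-SYFP2-WPRE3-BGHpA is a recombinant AAV transfer plasmid (5,333 nt in the sequenced record) built on the Allen Institute's rAAV-minBglobin-SYFP2-WPRE3-BGHpA backbone. It is maintained in E. coli through a high-copy ColE1/pUC-type origin and selected with ampicillin via the AmpR (β-lactamase) gene and its own promoter. An f1 phage origin and small remnants of pBR322 bom and rop sequences are also annotated in the backbone. The expression cassette is flanked by AAV2 inverted terminal repeats, which allow the intervening DNA to be replicated and packaged into AAV particles when rep, cap and helper functions are supplied in trans. The right ITR is annotated in full, whereas the left one is detected only as short fragments in the sequencing result.

The payload is a direct-expressing reporter. The name and catalogue fields indicate that an enhancer element designated eHGT_1141m sits upstream of a minimal beta-globin promoter, which on its own has little activity and relies on the enhancer to confer strength and cell-type selectivity. Neither the enhancer nor the minimal promoter is annotated in the feature table, though the unannotated stretch between the left ITR and the coding sequence is where they would lie. This unit drives SYFP2, a rapidly maturing monomeric yellow fluorescent protein derived from Aequorea victoria. SYFP2 is followed by WPRE3, a shortened woodchuck hepatitis virus posttranscriptional element that boosts transcript expression (annotated as two WPRE fragments), and the bovine growth hormone polyadenylation signal. The associated publication concerns enhancer AAVs for targeting spinal motor neurons and descending motor pathways in rodents and macaque, so this construct is suited to producing virus that fluorescently labels the cells in which the enhancer is active. The record does not state the specific population targeted by eHGT_1141m.
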