Features (pLannotate 1.2.2; 14 found; start..end, strand, type, name):
     12..39      +  repeat_region  AAV2 ITR (fragment): inverted terminal repeat of adeno-associated virus serotype 2 inverted
     68..95      +  repeat_region  AAV2 ITR (fragment): inverted terminal repeat of adeno-associated virus serotype 2 inverted
   1351..2067    +  CDS            SYFP2: SYFP2 is a basic (constitutively fluorescent) yellow fluorescent protein published in 2006, derived from Aequorea victoria. It is reported to be a very rapidly-maturing monomer with moderate acid sensitivity.
   2107..2264    +  misc_feature   WPRE (fragment): woodchuck hepatitis virus posttranscriptional regulatory element
   2270..2350    +  misc_feature   WPRE (fragment): woodchuck hepatitis virus posttranscriptional regulatory element
   2367..2478    +  polyA_signal   bGH poly(A) signal: bovine growth hormone polyadenylation signal
   2596..2736    +  repeat_region  AAV2 ITR: inverted terminal repeat of adeno-associated virus serotype 2 inverted
   2741..2792    -  misc_feature   bom (fragment): basis of mobility region from pBR322
   2811..3266    +  rep_origin     f1 ori (sequence partly withheld): f1 bacteriophage origin of replication; arrow indicates direction of (+) strand synthesis
   3267..3316    -  misc_feature   bom (fragment): basis of mobility region from pBR322
   3418..3453    -  CDS            rop (fragment): Rop protein, which maintains plasmids at low copy number; rop
   3548..3652    +  promoter       AmpR promoter: bla
   3653..4513    +  CDS            AmpR: β-lactamase; bla; confers resistance to ampicillin, carbenicillin, and related antibiotics
   4684..5272    +  rep_origin     ori: high-copy-number ColE1/pMB1/pBR322/pUC origin of replication
>Addgene plasmid #223904 | HCT6_rAAV-eHGT_1141m-minBglobin-SYFP2-WPRE3-BGHpA | addgene full sequence | sequence record 446472 | Addgene NGS Result
CCTGCAGGCAGCTGCGCGCTCGCTCGCTCACTGAGGCCGCCCGGGCGTCGGGCGACCTTTGGTCGCCCGG
CCTCAGTGAGCGAGCGAGCGCGCAGAGAGGGAGTGGCCAACTCCATCACTAGGGGTTCCTGCGGCCGCAC
GCGTTGTAAGAGTAATAATCGCCGGCGGAGTTATTGGTTATGAAGCCAAACCCATAAAACTGGTGGTTTG
GAGAAGGACGAAAAGGCTCAGAAAACCAACAGTTCCTATTCTGAACTCGGGCCAGGAATGGCTGAACACT
CATGTAGGCTCTTCAAAGGCAAGAAAACAAACAAATGTTGAAAAACCACTACTGCTTCCTCTGAGGATTC
CCTTGCGGGGGCTGCGTACACCTCCCAAGGCCAGACTGACGATCTGAAAGAGAGAGATTTGGCTATTAGT
CTCCACAAACTGGTCTGTTCCTAGATGGCGCTGATGTTAAAGTGCAAAGATCCTTTAAGTGTAGATTCTT
TTGAGAAGGGGATGGTATTAAGGACATTTCATTGGTCTGTGGTCCTTGGTCACTGTGTCCAGTCAGCAAA
ATGGTCCCAGTTGCTGATCTCTGGCTGGCAGGCCAAATTCTGGCCAAAATGCTCACCGCACTGTGGACAG
AGCTGGCATGCTTACAACTTGGATGTCCCTTCCGGGACTAAATTCCCAATATTGGTCAGATGTGAAAAGT
ACTGGGACTTCTGCCCAGAAAATACTTCAGGAGTGACAAGTAATTAGAGGCAGGCTTGGGACAATTATTT
ATAACTTGGGACACTTCCACATTAAAGACTCCACCATCTTCTCAAGAGAGACTGGCCAGAGCACTCGGCT
CTGCTTTATTTGCCAGCAAGATTCACCAGGCTATGTCCTCTGCCATTATAGTCTTTTGAAAAGAGGGGAT
AATATATTTGTCTTTAAAACGTCATTAGTTATTTCTTCTTTGCTTTGACTTGTCCAACTACTCCTCTTGC
TTGTACAGGCCAGTTCTGTGTGTACAGTTTTCTATACTTAACAACTTGTTTGGTCTGTTCTTTTGGAAAA
ATAGTTACACAGTGTCCAGTGCAGATATTAGCATTGGCCTTAGCTAGTTACATAGTAGCGCATGGCCGGG
AGAGGTTTGTTTGAGCTTGTTTGAGCCGTCCCCATTGCATGAAAGGCTGTTTAGTCTTCCCTGAGCTCAG
GAAGGACCATAGTTAGGAAGTGAGTCAACATCCCGCAGCATCCCACATGGACCCGCCGGCGGAGCTCGGG
CTGGGCATAAAAGTCAGGGCAGAGCCATCTATTGCTTACATTTGCTTCTGGGATCCAGATCTTTCGAAGC
TAGCGCTACCGGTCGCCACCATGGTGAGCAAGGGCGAGGAGCTGTTCACCGGGGTGGTGCCCATCCTGGT
CGAGCTGGACGGCGACGTAAACGGCCACAAGTTCAGCGTGTCCGGCGAGGGCGAGGGCGATGCCACCTAC
GGCAAGCTGACCCTGAAGCTGATCTGCACCACCGGCAAGCTGCCCGTGCCCTGGCCCACCCTCGTGACCA
CCCTGGGCTACGGCGTGCAGTGCTTCGCCCGCTACCCCGACCACATGAAGCAGCACGACTTCTTCAAGTC
CGCCATGCCCGAAGGCTACGTCCAGGAGCGCACCATCTTCTTCAAGGACGACGGCAACTACAAGACCCGC
GCCGAGGTGAAGTTCGAGGGCGACACCCTGGTGAACCGCATCGAGCTGAAGGGCATCGACTTCAAGGAGG
ACGGCAACATCCTGGGGCACAAGCTGGAGTACAACTACAACAGCCACAACGTCTATATCACCGCCGACAA
GCAGAAGAACGGCATCAAGGCCAACTTCAAGATCCGCCACAACATCGAGGACGGCGGCGTGCAGCTCGCC
GACCACTACCAGCAGAACACCCCCATCGGCGACGGCCCCGTGCTGCTGCCCGACAACCACTACCTGAGCT
ACCAGTCCAAGCTGAGCAAAGACCCCAACGAGAAGCGCGATCACATGGTCCTGCTGGAGTTCGTGACCGC
CGCCGGGATCACTCTCGGCATGGACGAGCTGTACAAGTAAGTCGACGGCGCGCCGCGGCCGCGAATTCGA
TATCATAATCAACCTCTGGATTACAAAATTTGTGAAAGATTGACTGGTATTCTTAACTATGTTGCTCCTT
TTACGCTATGTGGATACGCTGCTTTAATGCCTTTGTATCATGCTATTGCTTCCCGTATGGCTTTCATTTT
CTCCTCCTTGTATAAATCCTGGTTAGTTCTTGCCACGGCGGAACTCATCGCCGCCTGCCTTGCCCGCTGC
TGGACAGGGGCTCGGCTGTTGGGCACTGACAATTCCGTGGCTCGAGAGATCTTCGACTGTGCCTTCTAGT
TGCCAGCCATCTGTTGTTTGCCCCTCCCCCGTGCCTTCCTTGACCCTGGAAGGTGCCACTCCCACTGTCC
TTTCCTAATAAAATGAGGAAATTGCATCGCATTGTCTGAGTAGGTGTCATTCTATTCTGGGGGGTGGGGT
GGGGCAGGACAGCAAGGGGGAGGATTGGGAAGACAATAGCAGGCATGAGATCTCACGTGCGGACCGAGCG
GCCGCAGGAACCCCTAGTGATGGAGTTGGCCACTCCCTCTCTGCGCGCTCGCTCGCTCACTGAGGCCGGG
CGACCAAAGGTCGCCCGACGCCCGGGCTTTGCCCGGGCGGCCTCAGTGAGCGAGCGAGCGCGCAGCTGCC
TGCAGGGGCGCCTGATGCGGTATTTTCTCCTTACGCATCTGTGCGGTATTTCACACCGCATA
[95 nt withheld, positions 2793-2887]
T
[46 nt withheld, positions 2889-2934]
C
[141 nt withheld, positions 2936-3076]
CCTTTGACGTTGGAGTCCACGTTCTTT
[37 nt withheld, positions 3104-3140]
ACTCTATCTCGGGCTATTCTTTTGATTTATAAGGGATTTTGCCGATTTCGGTCTATTGGTTAAAAAATGA
GCTGATTTAACAAAAATTTAACGCGAATTTTAACAAAATATTAACGTTTACAATTTTATGGTGCACTCTC
AGTACAATCTGCTCTGATGCCGCATAGTTAAGCCAGCCCCGACACCCGCCAACACCCGCTGACGCGCCCT
GACGGGCTTGTCTGCTCCCGGCATCCGCTTACAGACAAGCTGTGACCGTCTCCGGGAGCTGCATGTGTCA
GAGGTTTTCACCGTCATCACCGAAACGCGCGAGACGAAAGGGCCTCGTGATACGCCTATTTTTATAGGTT
AATGTCATGATAATAATGGTTTCTTAGACGTCAGGTGGCACTTTTCGGGGAAATGTGCGCGGAACCCCTA
TTTGTTTATTTTTCTAAATACATTCAAATATGTATCCGCTCATGAGACAATAACCCTGATAAATGCTTCA
ATAATATTGAAAAAGGAAGAGTATGAGTATTCAACATTTCCGTGTCGCCCTTATTCCCTTTTTTGCGGCA
TTTTGCCTTCCTGTTTTTGCTCACCCAGAAACGCTGGTGAAAGTAAAAGATGCTGAAGATCAGTTGGGTG
CACGAGTGGGTTACATCGAACTGGATCTCAACAGCGGTAAGATCCTTGAGAGTTTTCGCCCCGAAGAACG
TTTTCCAATGATGAGCACTTTTAAAGTTCTGCTATGTGGCGCGGTATTATCCCGTATTGACGCCGGGCAA
GAGCAACTCGGTCGCCGCATACACTATTCTCAGAATGACTTGGTTGAGTACTCACCAGTCACAGAAAAGC
ATCTTACGGATGGCATGACAGTAAGAGAATTATGCAGTGCTGCCATAACCATGAGTGATAACACTGCGGC
CAACTTACTTCTGACAACGATCGGAGGACCGAAGGAGCTAACCGCTTTTTTGCACAACATGGGGGATCAT
GTAACTCGCCTTGATCGTTGGGAACCGGAGCTGAATGAAGCCATACCAAACGACGAGCGTGACACCACGA
TGCCTGTAGCAATGGCAACAACGTTGCGCAAACTATTAACTGGCGAACTACTTACTCTAGCTTCCCGGCA
ACAATTAATAGACTGGATGGAGGCGGATAAAGTTGCAGGACCACTTCTGCGCTCGGCCCTTCCGGCTGGC
TGGTTTATTGCTGATAAATCTGGAGCCGGTGAGCGTGGGTCTCGCGGTATCATTGCAGCACTGGGGCCAG
ATGGTAAGCCCTCCCGTATCGTAGTTATCTACACGACGGGGAGTCAGGCAACTATGGATGAACGAAATAG
ACAGATCGCTGAGATAGGTGCCTCACTGATTAAGCATTGGTAACTGTCAGACCAAGTTTACTCATATATA
CTTTAGATTGATTTAAAACTTCATTTTTAATTTAAAAGGATCTAGGTGAAGATCCTTTTTGATAATCTCA
TGACCAAAATCCCTTAACGTGAGTTTTCGTTCCACTGAGCGTCAGACCCCGTAGAAAAGATCAAAGGATC
TTCTTGAGATCCTTTTTTTCTGCGCGTAATCTGCTGCTTGCAAACAAAAAAACCACCGCTACCAGCGGTG
GTTTGTTTGCCGGATCAAGAGCTACCAACTCTTTTTCCGAAGGTAACTGGCTTCAGCAGAGCGCAGATAC
CAAATACTGTTCTTCTAGTGTAGCCGTAGTTAGGCCACCACTTCAAGAACTCTGTAGCACCGCCTACATA
CCTCGCTCTGCTAATCCTGTTACCAGTGGCTGCTGCCAGTGGCGATAAGTCGTGTCTTACCGGGTTGGAC
TCAAGACGATAGTTACCGGATAAGGCGCAGCGGTCGGGCTGAACGGGGGGTTCGTGCACACAGCCCAGCT
TGGAGCGAACGACCTACACCGAACTGAGATACCTACAGCGTGAGCTATGAGAAAGCGCCACGCTTCCCGA
AGGGAGAAAGGCGGACAGGTATCCGGTAAGCGGCAGGGTCGGAACAGGAGAGCGCACGAGGGAGCTTCCA
GGGGGAAACGCCTGGTATCTTTATAGTCCTGTCGGGTTTCGCCACCTCTGACTTGAGCGTCGATTTTTGT
GATGCTCGTCAGGGGGGCGGAGCCTATGGAAAAACGCCAGCAACGCGGCCTTTTTACGGTTCCTGGCCTT
TTGCTGGCCTTTTGCTCACATGT
